>Addgene plasmid #87579 | pBW1716_hU6-pDest-U1-UX | addgene full sequence | sequence record 177038 | Addgene NGS Result
TTACCAATGCTTAATCAGTGAGGCACCTATCTCAGCGATCTGTCTATTTCGTTCATCCATAGTTGCCTGA
CTCCCCGTCGTGTAGATAACTACGATACGGGAGGGCTTACCATCTGGCCCCAGTGCTGCAATGATACCGC
GAGACCCACGCTCACCGGCTCCAGATTTATCAGCAATAAACCAGCCAGCCGGAAGGGCCGAGCGCAGAAG
TGGTCCTGCAACTTTATCCGCCTCCATCCAGTCTATTAATTGTTGCCGGGAAGCTAGAGTAAGTAGTTCG
CCAGTTAATAGTTTGCGCAACGTTGTTGCCATTGCTACAGGCATCGTGGTGTCACGCTCGTCGTTTGGTA
TGGCTTCATTCAGCTCCGGTTCCCAACGATCAAGGCGAGTTACATGATCCCCCATGTTGTGCAAAAAAGC
GGTTAGCTCCTTCGGTCCTCCGATCGTTGTCAGAAGTAAGTTGGCCGCAGTGTTATCACTCATGGTTATG
GCAGCACTGCATAATTCTCTTACTGTCATGCCATCCGTAAGATGCTTTTCTGTGACTGGTGAGTACTCAA
CCAAGTCATTCTGAGAATAGTGTATGCGGCGACCGAGTTGCTCTTGCCCGGCGTCAATACGGGATAATAC
CGCGCCACATAGCAGAACTTTAAAAGTGCTCATCATTGGAAAACGTTCTTCGGGGCGAAAACTCTCAAGG
ATCTTACCGCTGTTGAGATCCAGTTCGATGTAACCCACTCGTGCACCCAACTGATCTTCAGCATCTTTTA
CTTTCACCAGCGTTTCTGGGTGAGCAAAAACAGGAAGGCAAAATGCCGCAAAAAAGGGAATAAGGGCGAC
ACGGAAATGTTGAATACTCATACTCTTCCTTTTTCAATATTATTGAAGCATTTATCAGGGTTATTGTCTC
ATGAGCGGATACATATTTGAATGTATTTAGAAAAATAAACAAATAGGGGTTCCGCGCACATTTCCCCGAA
AAGTGCCACCTGGGTCGACATTGATTATTGACTAGTGAGGGCCTATTTCCCATGATTCCTTCATATTTGC
ATATACGATACAAGGCTGTTAGAGAGATAATTGGAATTAATTTGACTGTAAACACAAAGATATTAGTACA
AAATACGTGACGTAGAAAGTAATAATTTCTTGGGTAGTTTGCAGTTTTAAAATTATGTTTTAAAATGGAC
TATCATATGCTTACCGTAACTTGAAAGTATTTCGATTTCTTGGCTTTATATATCTTGTGGAAAGGACGAA
ACACCGGCGCGCCCATTACTCGCATCCATTCTCAGGCTGTCTCGTCTCGTCTCGCGGCCGCAAGTCTACG
AATTCCCAGGATACATAGATTACCACAACTCCGAGCCCTTCCACCGCTAGCGCACTCCTCAGGTGCAGGC
TGCCTATCAGAAGGTGGTGGCTGGTGTGGCCAATGCCCTGGCTCACAAATACCACTGAGATCTTTTTCCC
TCTGCCAAAAATTATGGGGACATCATGAAGCCCCTTGAGCATCTGACTTCTGGCTAATAAAGGAAATTTA
TTTTCATTGCAATAGTGTGTTGGAATTTTTTGTGTCTCTCACTCGGAAGGACATATGGGAGGGCAAATCA
TTTAAAACATCAGAATGAGTATTTGGTTTAGAGTTTGGCAACATATGCCCATATGCTGGCTGCCATGAAC
AAAGGTTGGCTATAAAGAGGTCATCAGTATATGAAACAGCCCCCTGCTGTCCATTCCTTATTCCATAGAA
AAGCCTTGACTTGAGGTTAGATTTTTTTTATATTTTGTTTTGTGTTATTTTTTTCTTTAACATCCCTAAA
ATTTTCCTTACATGTTTTACTAGCCAGATTTTTCCTCCTCTCCTGACTACTCCCAGTCATAGCTGTCCCT
CTTCTCTTATGGAGATCCCTCGACCTGCAGCCCAAGCTTGGCGTAATCATGGTCATAGCTGTTTCCTGTG
TGAAATTGTTATCCGCTCACAATTCCACACAACATACGAGCCGGAAGCATAAAGTGTAAAGCCTGGGGTG
CCTAATGAGTGAGCTAACTCACATTAATTGCGTTGCGCTCACTGCCCGCTTTCCAGTCGGGAAACCTGTC
GTGCCAGCGGATCCGCATCTCAATTAGTCAGCAACCATAGTCCCGCCCCTAACTCCGCCCAGTTCCGCCC
ATTCTCCGCCCCATGGCTGACTAATTTTTTTTATTTATGCAGAGGCCGAGGCCGCCTCGGCCTCTGAGCT
ATTCCAGAAGTAGTGAGGAGGCTTTTTTGGAGGCCTAGGCTTTTGCAAAAAGCTAACTTGTTTATTGCAG
CTTATAATGGTTACAAATAAAGCAATAGCATCACAAATTTCACAAATAAAGCATTTTTTTCACTGCATTC
TAGTTGTGGTTTGTCCAAACTCATCAATGTATCTTATCATGTCTGGATCCGCTGCATTAATGAATCGGCC
AACGCGCGGGGAGAGGCGGTTTGCGTATTGGGCGCTCTTCCGCTTCCTCGCTCACTGACTCGCTGCGCTC
GGTCGTTCGGCTGCGGCGAGCGGTATCAGCTCACTCAAAGGCGGTAATACGGTTATCCACAGAATCAGGG
GATAACGCAGGAAAGAACATGTGAGCAAAAGGCCAGCAAAAGGCCAGGAACCGTAAAAAGGCCGCGTTGC
TGGCGTTTTTCCATAGGCTCCGCCCCCCTGACGAGCATCACAAAAATCGACGCTCAAGTCAGAGGTGGCG
AAACCCGACAGGACTATAAAGATACCAGGCGTTTCCCCCTGGAAGCTCCCTCGTGCGCTCTCCTGTTCCG
ACCCTGCCGCTTACCGGATACCTGTCCGCCTTTCTCCCTTCGGGAAGCGTGGCGCTTTCTCATAGCTCAC
GCTGTAGGTATCTCAGTTCGGTGTAGGTCGTTCGCTCCAAGCTGGGCTGTGTGCACGAACCCCCCGTTCA
GCCCGACCGCTGCGCCTTATCCGGTAACTATCGTCTTGAGTCCAACCCGGTAAGACACGACTTATCGCCA
CTGGCAGCAGCCACTGGTAACAGGATTAGCAGAGCGAGGTATGTAGGCGGTGCTACAGAGTTCTTGAAGT
GGTGGCCTAACTACGGCTACACTAGAAGAACAGTATTTGGTATCTGCGCTCTGCTGAAGCCAGTTACCTT
CGGAAAAAGAGTTGGTAGCTCTTGATCCGGCAAACAAACCACCGCTGGTAGCGGTGGTTTTTTTGTTTGC
AAGCAGCAGATTACGCGCAGAAAAAAAGGATCTCAAGAAGATCCTTTGATCTTTTCTACGGGGTCTGACG
CTCAGTGGAACGAAAACTCACGTTAAGGGATTTTGGTCATGAGATTATCAAAAAGGATCTTCACCTAGAT
CCTTTTAAATTAAAAATGAAGTTTTAAATCAATCTAAAGTATATATGAGTAAACTTGGTCTGACAG
Features (pLannotate 1.2.2; 15 found; start..end, strand, type, name):
      1..861     -  CDS            AmpR: β-lactamase; bla; confers resistance to ampicillin, carbenicillin, and related antibiotics
    862..966     -  promoter       AmpR promoter: bla
    997..1016    +  enhancer       CMV enhancer (fragment): human cytomegalovirus immediate early enhancer
   1017..1257    +  promoter       U6 promoter: RNA polymerase III promoter for human U6 snRNA
   1384..1455    +  CDS            HBB (fragment): HBB_PONPY - Experimental evidence at transcript level: Swiss-Prot protein existence level 2. Involved in oxygen transport from the lung to the various peripheral tissues. From Pongo pygmaeus (Bornean orangutan).
   1526..1581    +  polyA_signal   β-globin poly(A) signal: rabbit β-globin polyadenylation signal (Gil and Proudfoot, 1987)
   1966..1982    -  protein_bind   lac operator: The lac repressor binds to the lac operator to inhibit transcription in E. coli. This inhibition can be relieved by adding lactose or isopropyl-β-D-thiogalactopyranoside (IPTG). lac repressor encoded by lacI
   1990..2020    -  promoter       lac promoter: promoter for the E. coli lac operon
   2035..2056    -  protein_bind   CAP binding site: CAP binding activates transcription in the presence of cAMP. E. coli catabolite activator protein
   2069..2108    -  CDS            lacI (fragment): lac repressor; lacI; The lac repressor binds to the lac operator to inhibit transcription in E. coli. This inhibition can be relieved by adding lactose or isopropyl-β-D-thiogalactopyranoside (IPTG).
   2115..2137    +  promoter       SV40 promoter (fragment): SV40 enhancer and early promoter
   2141..2275    +  rep_origin     SV40 ori: SV40 origin of replication
   2295..2429    +  polyA_signal   SV40 poly(A) signal: SV40 polyadenylation signal
   2431..2485    -  CDS            lacI (fragment): lac repressor; lacI; The lac repressor binds to the lac operator to inhibit transcription in E. coli. This inhibition can be relieved by adding lactose or isopropyl-β-D-thiogalactopyranoside (IPTG).
   2668..3256    -  rep_origin     ori: high-copy-number ColE1/pMB1/pBR322/pUC origin of replication
