[The description below was written by a language model from this plasmid's Addgene catalogue record and pLannotate feature annotations shown in this document.]
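Description:
pBW1716_hU6-pDest-U1-UX is a small (about 3.4 kb) empty destination vector built on the pCAGGS backbone and catalogued for mammalian expression and synthetic biology. It is propagated in E. coli as a high-copy plasmid through a ColE1/pUC-type origin of replication and selected with ampicillin via the β-lactamase gene and its native promoter.

The functional core is a human U6 promoter, an RNA polymerase III promoter normally used to drive short, non-coding transcripts such as guide RNAs or short hairpin RNAs. In place of the usual pCAGGS CAG promoter, only a very short remnant of the CMV enhancer remains immediately upstream of U6. No insert is annotated in the roughly 130 nt gap downstream of the promoter, which is consistent with the empty-backbone designation. The "U1-UX" in the name probably refers to flanking assembly sequences, but the record does not define these or state the cloning method used to load the vector. Further downstream lie backbone leftovers from pCAGGS: a β-globin coding fragment and the rabbit β-globin polyadenylation signal, followed by lac promoter/operator and CAP-site remnants, small lacI fragments, an SV40 origin of replication with a partial SV40 promoter, and an SV40 poly(A) signal. The SV40 origin can support episomal replication in cells expressing large T antigen. No mammalian selection marker is annotated.

The plasmid comes from work on the large-scale design of multi-input, multi-output genetic circuits in mammalian cells. There it presumably serves as a recipient for U6-driven small RNA modules, although the record gives its purpose only as "hU6 destination vector".
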