Addgene plasmid #87579: pBW1716_hU6-pDest-U1-UX
Purpose: (Empty Backbone) hU6 destination vector
Depositing lab: Wilson Wong. Depositing organization: Boston University Main Campus. Publication: Large-scale design of robust genetic circuits with multiple inputs and outputs for mammalian cells. Weinberg BH, Pham NT, Caraballo LD, Lozanoski T, Engel A, Bhatia S, Wong WW. Nat Biotechnol. 2017 Mar 27. doi: 10.1038/nbt.3805. PubMed 28346402.
Backbone
  Vector backbone: pCAGGS
  Vector type: Mammalian Expression, Synthetic Biology
Growth in bacteria
  Bacterial resistance: Ampicillin, 100 μg/mL
  Growth temperature: 37°C
  Growth strain: NEB Stable
  Copy number: High Copy
Terms and licenses: Academic/Nonprofit Terms; Industry Terms: Not Available to Industry
How to cite: pBW1716_hU6-pDest-U1-UX was a gift from Wilson Wong (Addgene plasmid # 87579 ; http://n2t.net/addgene:87579 ; RRID:Addgene_87579)
